>Addgene plasmid #20029 | pSB819-PKR-chi | addgene partial sequence | sequence record 25756 | 20029 with M13R
GCTGGAGCTCCACCGCGGTGGCGGCCGCCTAACATNNNNNNNNGNTCATTTTTCTCTGGGCTTTTCTTCC
ACACAGTCAAGGTCCTTAGTATTTCAGATGTGTTAGGTCGATCCTCAGGTTTCTTTGAGAGTAATTTCTG
TAGAAGAGTTTTTTCTTTTTTATCAAATAATATATCTGAGATGATGCCATCCCGTAGGTCTGTGAAAAAC
TTTGATGTTTCAAAAGCAGTGTCACATACATGAAGAAGTTCAGCAAGAATTAGCCCCAAAGCGTAGAGGT
CCACTTCCTTTCCATAGTCTTGCGAAGAAATCTGTTCTGGGCTCATGTATCGCAAAGTTCCCTTACTCCT
TGTTCGCTTTCCATCATTTTTCAGAGATGTTACAAGTCCAAAGTCTCCAATCTTTACTTGTTTTGTATCT
ACTAAGAATATATTACTTGGCTTAAGATCTCTATGAATTAATTTTTTTGAATGNNTATAATCCACCCCTT
TTGTTATTTGTTCNAAAGAGTTCCAAAGCCAAAACTTTGTCTAGTTTCTTGCCTCTTCTATCTTCNATCC
ATTGCTCCAATGTCCCTNNNTCACAGAATTCCATTTTGGATGAAAAGGCACTTAGTCTTTGACCTTGAAC
TATTTTTGCTGTTCTCANGATCATAAATCACTGCTCTCAAGATCATCATCACTGGGTCTCAGGATCATAA
ATCNAANNCNTCCNAANAGCCATNGNAGTGAAACAATATTTACATGNNNNANNTTTNNCAATGCTTTTAC
TTCNNGNNTCCGCCCTTCTC
