[The description below was written by a language model from this plasmid's Addgene catalogue record.]
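Description:
pSB819-PKR-chi is a yeast expression plasmid built on the pSB819 backbone (about 6.4 kb without insert) that carries the chimpanzee (Pan troglodytes) coding sequence for protein kinase R, also known as EIF2AK2 or eukaryotic translation initiation factor 2-alpha kinase 2. The roughly 1.66 kb insert was placed between XhoI and NotI sites, both of which remain intact, so the open reading frame can be excised or swapped. The plasmid is a shuttle vector. In E. coli it is maintained at high copy under ampicillin selection, and in yeast it is selected through the URA3 auxotrophic marker, which complements uracil auxotrophy in ura3 host strains. The record gives no feature table and does not state the promoter driving PKR, the terminator, whether any epitope tag is present, or whether the vector replicates episomally or integrates in yeast.

PKR is an interferon-induced, double-stranded-RNA-activated kinase that phosphorylates eIF2α to shut down translation as part of the innate antiviral response. Because eIF2α and its regulation are conserved, expressing mammalian PKR in yeast generally impairs growth, and that provides a convenient readout of kinase activity and of its inhibition by co-expressed viral antagonists. The associated publication concerns PKR evolution as a model for how a host factor escapes viral mimicry. This fits the chimpanzee clone being one of a set of primate PKR orthologues compared for their susceptibility to viral inhibitors, although the record itself does not describe the specific assays in which the plasmid was used.
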