Addgene plasmid #20029: pSB819-PKR-chi
Depositing lab: Harmit Malik. Depositing organization: Fred Hutchinson Cancer Center. Publication: Protein kinase R reveals an evolutionary model for defeating viral mimicry. Elde NC, Child SJ, Geballe AP, Malik HS. Nature. 2009 Jan 22;457(7228):485-9. doi: 10.1038/nature07529. Epub 2008 Nov 30. PubMed 19043403.
Backbone
  Vector backbone: PSB819
  Backbone size w/o insert (bp): 6400
  Vector type: Yeast Expression
  Selectable markers: URA3
Growth in bacteria
  Bacterial resistance: Ampicillin, 100 μg/mL
  Growth temperature: 37°C
  Growth strain: DH5alpha
  Copy number: High Copy
Gene/Insert
  Gene/Insert name: Protein kinase R (alt names: EIF2AK2; eukaryotic translation initiation factor 2-alpha kinase 2)
  Species: Pan troglodytes
  Insert size (bp): 1659
  GenBank ID: EU733256
  Cloning method: Restriction Enzyme; 5′ cloning site XhoI (not destroyed); 3′ cloning site NotI (not destroyed)
  Sequencing primers: 5′ n/a; 3′ M13R
Terms and licenses: Academic/Nonprofit Terms; Industry Terms: Not Available to Industry
How to cite: pSB819-PKR-chi was a gift from Harmit Malik (Addgene plasmid # 20029 ; http://n2t.net/addgene:20029 ; RRID:Addgene_20029)
